>Addgene plasmid #227505 | pk335-BFP | addgene full sequence | sequence record 452326 | Addgene NGS Result
GAGGGCCTATTTCCCATGATTCCTTCATATTTGCATATACGATACAAGGCTGTTAGAGAGATAATTGGAA
TTAATTTGACTGTAAACACAAAGATATTAGTACAAAATACGTGACGTAGAAAGTAATAATTTCTTGGGTA
GTTTGCAGTTTTAAAATTATGTTTTAAAATGGACTATCATATGCTTACCGTAACTTGAAAGTATTTCGAT
TTCTTGGCTTTATATATCTTGTGGAAAGGACGAAACACCGGGTCTTCGAGAAGACCTGTTTTAGAGCTAG
AAATAGCAAGTTAAAATAAGGCTAGTCCGTTATCAACTTGAAAAAGTGGCACCGAGTCGGTGCTTTTTTG
TTTTAGAGCTAGAAATAGCAAGTTAAAATAAGGCTAGTCCGTTTTTAGCGCGTGCGCCAATTCTGCAGAC
AAATGGCTCTAGAGGTCTCCCTATCTAGAGGTACCCGTTACATAACTTACGGTAAATGGCCCGCCTGGCT
GACCGCCCAACGACCCCCGCCCATTGACGTCAATAGTAACGCCAATAGGGACTTTCCATTGACGTCAATG
GGTGGAGTATTTACGGTAAACTGCCCACTTGGCAGTACATCAAGTGTATCATATGCCAAGTACGCCCCCT
ATTGACGTCAATGACGGTAAATGGCCCGCCTGGCATTGTGCCCAGTACATGACCTTATGGGACTTTCCTA
CTTGGCAGTACATCTACGTATTAGTCATCGCTATTACCATGGTCGAGGTGAGCCCCACGTTCTGCTTCAC
TCTCCCCATCTCCCCCCCCTCCCCACCCCCAATTTTGTATTTATTTATTTTTTAATTATTTTGTGCAGCG
ATGGGGGCGGGGGGGGGGGGGGGGCGCGCGCCAGGSGGGGSGGGGGGGGGSGAGGGGSGGGGSGGGGSGA
GGSGGAGAGGTGCGGCGGCAGCCAATCAGAGCGGCGCGCTCCGAAAGTTTCCTTTTATGGCGAGGCGGCG
GCGGCGGCGGCCCTATAAAAAGCGAAGCGCGCGGCGGGCGGGAGTCGCTGCGCGCTGCCTTCGCCCCGTG
CCCCGCTCCGCCGCCGCCTCGCGCCGCCCGCCCCGGCTCTGACTGACCGCGTTACTCCCACAGGTGAGCG
GGCGGGACGGCCCTTCTCCTCCGGGCTGTAATTAGCTGAGCAAGAGGTAAGGGTTTAAGGGATGGTTGGT
TGGTGGGGTATTAATGTTTAATTACCTGGAGCACCTGCCTGAAATCACTTTTTTTCAGGTTGGACCGGTG
CCACCATGAGCGAGCTGATTAAGGAGAACATGCACATGAAGCTGTACATGGAGGGCACCGTGGACAACCA
TCACTTCAAGTGCACATCCGAGGGCGAAGGCAAGCCCTACGAGGGCACCCAGACCATGAGAATCAAGGTG
GTCGAGGGCGGCCCTCTCCCCTTCGCCTTCGACATCCTGGCTACTAGCTTCCTCTACGGCAGCAAGACCT
TCATCAACCACACCCAGGGCATCCCCGACTTCTTCAAGCAGTCCTTCCCTGAGGGCTTCACATGGGAGAG
AGTCACCACATACGATGACGGGGGCGTGCTGACCGCTACCCAGGACACCAGCCTCCAGGACGGCTGCCTC
ATCTACAACGTCAAGATCAGAGGGGTGAACTTCACATCCAACGGCCCTGTGATGCAGAAGAAAACACTCG
GCTGGGAGGCCTTCACCGAGACGCTGTACCCCGCTGACGGCGGCCTGGAAGGCAGAAACGACATGGCCCT
GAAGCTCGTGGGCGGGAGCCATCTGATCGCAAACATCAAGACCACATATAGATCCAAGAAACCCGCTAAG
AACCTCAAGATGCCTGGCGTCTACTATGTGGACTACAGACTGGAAAGAATCAAGGAGGCCAACAACGAAA
CCTACGTCGAGCAGCACGAGGTGGCAGTGGCCAGATACTGCGACCTCCCTAGCAAACTGGGGCACAAGCT
TAATTAAGAATTCCTAGAGCTCGCTGATCAGCCTCGACTGTGCCTTCTAGTTGCCAGCCATCTGTTGTTT
GCCCCTCCCCCGTGCCTTCCTTGACCCTGGAAGGTGCCACTCCCACTGTCCTTTCCTAATAAAATGAGGA
AATTGCATCGCATTGTCTGAGTAGGTGTCATTCTATTCTGGGGGGTGGGGTGGGGCAGGACAGCAAGGGG
GAGGATTGGGAAGAGAATAGCAGGCATGCTGGGGAGCTCTCGAAGCCGCGGTGCGGGTGCCAGGGCGTGC
CCTTGGGCTCCCCGGGCGCGTACTCCACCTCACCCATCGCAGGAACCCCTAGTGATGGAGTTGGCCACTC
CCTCTCTGCGCGCTCGCTCGCTCACTGAGGCCGGGCGACCAAAGGTCGCCCGACGCCCGGGCTTTGCCCG
GGCGGCCTCAGTGAGCGAGCGAGCGCGCAGCTGCCTGCAGGGGCGCCTGATGCGGTATTTTCTCCTTACG
CATCTGTGCGGTATTTCACACCGCATA
[95 nt withheld, positions 2478-2572]
T
[46 nt withheld, positions 2574-2619]
C
[141 nt withheld, positions 2621-2761]
CCTTTGACGTTGGAGTCCACGTTCTTT
[37 nt withheld, positions 2789-2825]
ACTCTATCTCGGGCTATTCTTTTGATTTATAAGGGATTTTGCCGATTTCGGTCTATTGGTTAAAAAATGA
GCTGATTTAACAAAAATTTAACGCGAATTTTAACAAAATATTAACGTTTACAATTTTATGGTGCACTCTC
AGTACAATCTGCTCTGATGCCGCATAGTGCTTTTCCCAAGGCAGTCTGGAGCATGCGCTTTAGCAGCCCC
GCTGGGCACTTGGCGCTACACAAGTGGCCTCTGGCCTCGCACACATTCCACATCCACCGGTAGGCGCCAA
CCGGCTCCGTTCTTTGGTGGCCCCTTCGCGCCACCTTCTACTCCTCCCCTAGTCAGGAAGTTCCCCCCCG
CCCCGCAGCTCGCGTCGTGCAGGACGTGACAAATGGAAGTAGCACGTCTCACTAGTCTCGTGCAGATGGA
CAGCACCGCTGAGCAATGGAAGCGGGTAGGCCTTTGGGGCAGCGGCCAATAGCAGCTTTGCTCCTTCGCT
TTCTGGGCTCAGAGGCTGGGAAGGGGTGGGTCCGGGGGCGGGCTCAGGGGCGGGCTCAGGGGCGGGGCGG
GCGCCCGAAGGTCCTCCGGAGGCCCGGCATTCTGCACGCTTCAAAAGCGCACGTCTGCCGCGCTGTTCTC
CTCTTCCTCATCTCCGGGCCTTTCGACCGATCATCAAGCTGCACGTGTTGACAATTAATCATCGGCATAG
TATATCGGCATAGTATAATACGACTCACTATAGGAGGGCCACCATGGGATCGGCCATTGAACAAGATGGA
TTGCACGCAGGTTCTCCGGCCGCTTGGGTGGAGAGGCTATTCGGCTATGACTGGGCACAACAGACAATCG
GCTGCTCTGATGCCGCCGTGTTCCGGCTGTCAGCGCAGGGGCGCCCGGTTCTTTTTGTCAAGACCGACCT
GTCCGGTGCCCTGAATGAACTGCAGGACGAGGCAGCGCGGCTATCGTGGCTGGCCACGACGGGCGTTCCT
TGCGCAGCTGTGCTCGACGTTGTCACTGAAGCGGGAAGGGACTGGCTGCTATTGGGCGAAGTGCCGGGGC
AGGATCTCCTGTCATCTCACCTTGCTCCTGCCGAGAAAGTATCCATCATGGCTGATGCAATGCGGCGGCT
GCATACGCTTGATCCGGCTACCTGCCCATTCGACCACCAAGCGAAACATCGCATCGAGCGAGCACGTACT
CGGATGGAAGCCGGTCTTGTCGATCAGGATGATCTGGACGAAGAGCATCAGGGGCTCGCGCCAGCCGAAC
TGTTCGCCAGGCTCAAGGCGCGCATGCCCGACGGCGAGGATCTCGTCGTGACCCATGGCGATGCCTGCTT
GCCGAATATCATGGTGGAAAATGGCCGCTTTTCTGGATTCATCGACTGTGGCCGGCTGGGTGTGGCGGAC
CGCTATCAGGACATAGCGTTGGCTACCCGTGATATTGCTGAAGAGCTTGGCGGCGAATGGGCTGACCGCT
TCCTCGTGCTTTACGGTATCGCCGCTCCCGATTCGCAGCGCATCGCCTTCTATCGCCTTCTTGACGAGTT
CTTCTGATCGAGAAATTGATGATCTATTAAACAATAAAGACGTCCACATGGAAGTGCAAACTATTAACTG
GCGAACTACTTACTCTAGCTTCCCGGCAACAATTAATAGACTGGATGGAGGCGGATAAAGTTGCAGGACC
ACTTCTGCGCTCGGCCCTTCCGGCTGGCTGGTTTATTGCTGATAAATCTGGAGCCGGTGAGCGTGGAAGC
CGCGGTATCATTGCAGCACTGGGGCCAGATGGTAAGCCCTCCCGTATCGTAGTTATCTACACGACGGGGA
GTCAGGCAACTATGGATGAACGAAATAGACAGATCGCTGAGATAGGTGCCTCACTGATTAAGCATTGGTA
ACTGTCAGACCAAGTTTACTCATATATACTTTAGATTGATTTAAAACTTCATTTTTAATTTAAAAGGATC
TAGGTGAAGATCCTTTTTGATAATCTCATGACCAAAATCCCTTAACGTGAGTTTTCGTTCCACTGAGCGT
CAGACCCCGTAGAAAAGATCAAAGGATCTTCTTGAGATCCTTTTTTTCTGCGCGTAATCTGCTGCTTGCA
AACAAAAAAACCACCGCTACCAGCGGTGGTTTGTTTGCCGGATCAAGAGCTACCAACTCTTTTTCCGAAG
GTAACTGGCTTCAGCAGAGCGCAGATACCAAATACTGTTCTTCTAGTGTAGCCGTAGTTAGGCCACCACT
TCAAGAACTCTGTAGCACCGCCTACATACCTCGCTCTGCTAATCCTGTTACCAGTGGCTGCTGCCAGTGG
CGATAAGTCGTGTCTTACCGGGTTGGACTCAAGACGATAGTTACCGGATAAGGCGCAGCGGTCGGGCTGA
ACGGGGGGTTCGTGCACACAGCCCAGCTTGGAGCGAACGACCTACACCGAACTGAGATACCTACAGCGTG
AGCTATGAGAAAGCGCCACGCTTCCCGAAGGGAGAAAGGCGGACAGGTATCCGGTAAGCGGCAGGGTCGG
AACAGGAGAGCGCACGAGGGAGCTTCCAGGGGGAAACGCCTGGTATCTTTATAGTCCTGTCGGGTTTCGC
CACCTCTGACTTGAGCGTCGATTTTTGTGATGCTCGTCAGGGGGGCGGAGCCTATGGAAAAACGCCAGCA
ACGCGGCCTTTTTACGGTTCCTGGCCTTTTGCTGGCCTTTTGCTCACATGTCCCTGGAGACCCATGT
Features (pLannotate 1.2.2; 19 found; start..end, strand, type, name):
      1..241     +  promoter       U6 promoter: RNA polymerase III promoter for human U6 snRNA
    268..343     +  misc_RNA       gRNA scaffold: guide RNA scaffold for the Streptococcus pyogenes CRISPR/Cas9 system
    350..393     +  misc_RNA       gRNA scaffold (fragment): guide RNA scaffold for the Streptococcus pyogenes CRISPR/Cas9 system
    456..741     +  enhancer       CMV enhancer: human cytomegalovirus immediate early enhancer; contains an 18-bp deletion relative to the standard CMV enhancer
    743..1020    +  promoter       chicken β-actin promoter: No description available
   1021..1248    +  intron         hybrid intron: hybrid between chicken β-actin (CBA) and minute virus of mice (MMV) introns (Gray et al., 2011)
   1266..1967    +  CDS            TagBFP: monomeric blue fluorescent protein mammalian codon-optimized
   1998..2109    +  polyA_signal   bGH poly(A) signal: bovine growth hormone polyadenylation signal
   2209..2278    +  protein_bind   attB: attB site for the φC31 integrase (Groth et al., 2000) phage φC31 integrase
   2281..2421    +  repeat_region  AAV2 ITR: inverted terminal repeat of adeno-associated virus serotype 2 inverted
   2426..2477    -  misc_feature   bom (fragment): basis of mobility region from pBR322
   2496..2951    +  rep_origin     f1 ori (sequence partly withheld): f1 bacteriophage origin of replication; arrow indicates direction of (+) strand synthesis
   2952..2993    -  misc_feature   bom (fragment): basis of mobility region from pBR322
   2994..3480    +  promoter       PGK promoter: mouse phosphoglycerate kinase 1 promoter
   3502..3549    +  promoter       EM7 promoter: synthetic bacterial promoter&nbsp
   3569..4372    +  CDS            NeoR/KanR: aminoglycoside phosphotransferase from Tn5; aph(3')-II (or nptII); confers resistance to neomycin, kanamycin, and G418 (Geneticin®)
   4376..4412    +  polyA_signal   PGK poly(A) signal (fragment): mouse phosphoglycerate kinase 1 polyadenylation signal
   4421..4715    +  CDS            bla(M) (fragment): β-lactamase lacking the signal sequence; bla(M); allows cytosolic expression of β-lactamase
   4887..5475    +  rep_origin     ori: high-copy-number ColE1/pMB1/pBR322/pUC origin of replication
