[The description below was written by a language model from this plasmid's Addgene catalogue record and pLannotate feature annotations shown in this document.]
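Description:
pk335-BFP is a 5.5 kb empty CRISPR backbone intended as the recipient vector for CARGO cloning, meaning the assembly of guide RNA arrays. It carries no insert as deposited. It is propagated in E. coli as a high-copy plasmid from a ColE1/pUC-type origin and is selected with kanamycin. An f1 phage origin is also present. A truncated β-lactamase fragment and short bom fragments are annotated, and these appear to be remnants of an earlier ampicillin-resistant parent rather than functional elements.

The guide expression module consists of a human U6 RNA polymerase III promoter followed, after a short gap, by the Streptococcus pyogenes Cas9 gRNA scaffold. A second, partial scaffold fragment lies immediately downstream. The gap between promoter and scaffold is presumably where guide sequences or arrays are introduced, although the record does not describe the cloning sites. No Cas9 or dCas9 is encoded, so the nuclease or effector must be supplied separately.

A hybrid CMV enhancer/chicken β-actin promoter with a chimeric intron drives mammalian codon-optimized TagBFP, terminated by a bGH polyadenylation signal. This gives a blue fluorescent marker for identifying or sorting transfected cells. A single NeoR/KanR gene sits behind tandem mouse PGK and bacterial EM7 promoters, so the same coding sequence confers kanamycin resistance in bacteria and G418 resistance in mammalian cells. A φC31 attB site is annotated, which could in principle support integrase-mediated genomic integration. Only one AAV2 ITR is detected, so the plasmid does not appear to be a complete AAV packaging vector. The associated publication concerns long-range transcriptional regulation.
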