Addgene plasmid #227505: pk335-BFP
Purpose: (Empty Backbone) Backbone for CARGO cloning, with U6 promoter and gRNA scaffold, TagBFP, and Kanamycin resistence
Depositing lab: Joanna Wysocka. Depositing organization: Stanford University. Publication: Long-range regulation of transcription scales with genomic distance in a gene-specific manner. Jensen CL, Chen LF, Swigut T, Crocker OJ, Yao D, Bassik MC, Ferrell JE Jr, Boettiger AN, Wysocka J. Mol Cell. 2025 Jan 16;85(2):347-361.e7. doi: 10.1016/j.molcel.2024.10.021. Epub 2024 Dec 2. PubMed 39626660.
Backbone
  Vector backbone: pk335-BFP
  Vector type: CRISPR
  Selectable markers: Neomycin (select with G418)
Growth in bacteria
  Bacterial resistance: Kanamycin, 50 μg/mL
  Growth temperature: 37°C
  Growth strain: NEB Stable
  Copy number: High Copy
Gene/Insert
  Gene/Insert name: None
Terms and licenses: Academic/Nonprofit Terms; Industry Terms: Not Available to Industry
How to cite: pk335-BFP was a gift from Joanna Wysocka (Addgene plasmid # 227505 ; http://n2t.net/addgene:227505 ; RRID:Addgene_227505)
